>Addgene plasmid #197819 | pJMC-3T-BsaI | addgene full sequence | sequence record 390493 | Addgene NGS Result
GTCAGTGAGCGAGGAAGCGGAAGAGCGCCCACCTGCTTTTCACCACCGTGAGACCAACAACAAGGTCTCT
AGTGTTTTGCAGGTGTGATGAAAAGCCTTAGGGTCAGGTGGCACTTTTCGGGGAAATGTGCGATGAACCC
CTATTTGTTTATTTTTCTAAATACATTCAAATATGTATCCGCTAATGAGACAATAACCCTGATAAATGCT
TCAATTATATTGAAAAAGGAAGAGTATGAGTATCCAACATTTCAGTGTCGCCCTTATTCCCTTTTTTGCG
GCCTTCTGCCTTCCTGTTTTTGCTCACCCAGAAACGCTGGTGAAAGTAAAAGATGCTGAAGATCAGTTGG
GTGCCCGAGTGGGTTACATTGAACTGGATCTCAACAGCGGCAAAATCTTAGAGAGTTTTCGCCCCGAAGA
ACGCTTCCCAATGATGAGCACTTTCAAAGTTCTGCTATGTGGCGCGGTGTTATCCCGTATTGATGCTGGG
CAAGAGCAACTCGGTCGCCGCATACACTATTCTCAGAATGACTTGGTTGAGTATTCACCAGTCACAGAAA
AGCATCTTACGGATGGCATGACAGTAAGAGAATTATGTAGTGCTGCCATAACCATGAGTGATAACACTGC
GGCCAACTTACTTCTGACAACGATTGGAGGACCGAAGGAGCTAACCGCTTTTTTGCACAACATGGGGGAT
CATGTAACTCGCCTTGATCGTTGGGAACCGGAGCTGAATGAAGCCATACCAAACGACGAGCGTGACACCA
CGATGCCTGTAGCAATGGCAACAACTCTCCGCAAACTATTAACTGGCGAACTACTTACTCTTGCTTCACG
CCAGCAACTCATTGACTGGATGGAGGCGGACAAAGTTGCAGGACCACTTCTGCGCTCGGCACTTCCGGCT
GGCTGGTTTATTGCTGATAAATCTGGAGCCGGTGAGCGTGGCTCTCGCGGTATCATTGCAGCACTGGGGC
CAGATGGTAAGCCCTCCCGTATCGTAGTTATCTACACGACGGGGAGTCAGGCAACTATGGATGAACGAAA
TAGACAGATCGCTGAGATAGGTGCCTCACTGATTAAGCATTGGTAACTGTCAGACGAAGGGAAATAAATA
GTAGCCCGCCTGATGTGCGGGCTTTTTTTTGGTGGTGGTTACCAGTGTCGCTTAGCTACCGTAGGTCCTC
TTAGGCGGTCCGATTAGCGACATAGTCATCAATGCCTTGACGGCAAAATCCCTTAACGTGAGTTTTCGTT
CCACTGAGCGTCAGACCCCGTAGAAAAGATCAAAGGATCTTCTTGAGATCCTTTTTTTCTGCGCGTAATC
TGCTGCTTGCAAACAAAAAAACCACCGCTACCAGCGGTGGTTTGTTTGCCGGATCAAGAGCTACTAACTA
TTTTTCCGAAGGTAACTGGCTTCAGCAGAGCGCAGATACCAAATACTGTTCTTCTAGTGTAGCCGTAGTT
AGGCCACCACTTCAAGAACTCTGTAGCACCGCCTACATACCTCGCTCTGCTAATCCTGTTACCAGTGGCT
GCTGCCAGTGGCGATAAGTCGTGTCTTACCGGGTTGGACTCAAGACGATAGTTACCGGATAAGGCGCAGC
GGTCGGGCTGAACGGGGGGTTCGTGCTCACAGCCCAGCTTGGAGCGAACGACCTACACCGAACTGAGATA
CCTACAGCGTGAGCTATGAGAAAGCGCCACGCTTCCCGAAGGGAGAAAGGCGGACAGGTATCCGGTAAGC
GGCAGGGTCGGAACAGGAGAGCGCACGAGGGAGCTTCCAGGGGGAAACGCCTGGTATCTTTATAGTCCTG
TCGGGTTTCGCCACCTCTGACTTGAGCGTCGATTTTTGTGATGCTCGTCAGGGGGGCGGAGCCTATGGAA
AAACGCCAGCAACGCGGCCTTTTTACGGTTCCTGGCCTTTTGCTGGCCTTTTGCTCACATGTTCTTTCCT
GCGTTATCCCCTGATTCTGTGGATAACCGTATTACCGCCTTTGAGTGAGCTGATACCGCTCGCCGCAGCC
GAACGACCGAGCGCAGCGA
Features (pLannotate 1.2.2; 4 found; start..end, strand, type, name):
      1..23      +  rep_origin     RSF ori (fragment): Plasmids containing the RSF 1030 origin of replication can be propagated in E. coli cells that contain additional plasmids with compatible origins.
    135..235     +  promoter       AmpR promoter: bla
    236..1096    +  CDS            AmpR: β-lactamase; bla; confers resistance to ampicillin, carbenicillin, and related antibiotics
   1303..1891    +  rep_origin     ori: high-copy-number ColE1/pMB1/pBR322/pUC origin of replication
