[The description below was written by a language model from this plasmid's Addgene catalogue record and pLannotate feature annotations shown in this document.]
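Description:
pJMC-3T-BsaI is a small (about 2 kb) synthetic cloning plasmid from a modular vector toolkit and parts library built for engineering plant genomes. Its recorded purpose is to serve as a "Level 1 module 3T with BsaI expansion point", meaning it occupies a defined position (3T) in a hierarchical assembly scheme and provides a site for the type IIS enzyme BsaI. Because type IIS enzymes cut outside their recognition sequence and leave user-defined overhangs, such a site typically allows further parts or modules to be inserted in a directional, Golden Gate-style reaction. The record does not explain what the "3T" designation means within the toolkit, nor the overhangs or the exact location of the BsaI site. The backbone is listed only as self-made, and the vector type is unspecified.

The annotated features are almost entirely maintenance elements. A high-copy ColE1/pUC-type origin supports replication in E. coli, consistent with the catalogue's high-copy designation. A bla (AmpR) cassette under its native promoter encodes β-lactamase for ampicillin selection. A 23-nt match to the RSF origin is also annotated, but it is only a fragment and is probably not a functional second replicon.

No insert, gene, promoter for plant expression, reporter or T-DNA element is recorded. The catalogue lists the insert as "None", so the plasmid appears to be an empty module that acts as a placeholder or acceptor in multi-module assemblies rather than carrying a payload of its own. The short unannotated regions between the annotated features presumably hold the assembly sites, though the feature table does not identify them.
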