Addgene plasmid #197819: pJMC-3T-BsaI
Purpose: Level 1 module 3T with BsaI expansion point
Depositing lab: Daniel Voytas. Depositing organization: University of Minnesota. Publication: An extensible vector toolkit and parts library for advanced engineering of plant genomes. Chamness JC, Kumar J, Cruz AJ, Rhuby E, Holum MJ, Cody JP, Tibebu R, Gamo ME, Starker CG, Zhang F, Voytas DF. Plant Genome. 2023 Mar 9:e20312. doi: 10.1002/tpg2.20312. PubMed 36896468.
Backbone
  Vector backbone: Unspecified
  Backbone manufacturer: Self-made
  Vector type: Unspecified
Growth in bacteria
  Bacterial resistance: Ampicillin, 100 μg/mL
  Growth temperature: 37°C
  Growth strain: DH5alpha
  Copy number: High Copy
Gene/Insert
  Gene/Insert name: None
  Species: Synthetic
  Cloning method: Restriction Enzyme; 5′ cloning site Unknown (unknown if destroyed)
Terms and licenses: Academic/Nonprofit Terms; Industry Terms: Not Available to Industry
Depositor comments: Please visit https://www.biorxiv.org/content/10.1101/2022.10.15.511792v1 for bioRxiv preprint.
How to cite: pJMC-3T-BsaI was a gift from Daniel Voytas (Addgene plasmid # 197819 ; http://n2t.net/addgene:197819 ; RRID:Addgene_197819)
